Addgene plasmid #197411: pAC25
Purpose: Honey bee gut symbiont broad-host range vector with constitutive E2-crimson, ampR and RK2 replicon
Depositing lab: Yolanda Schaerli. Depositing organization: Universite de Lausanne (UNIL). Publication: An engineered bacterial symbiont allows noninvasive biosensing of the honey bee gut environment. Chhun A, Moriano-Gutierrez S, Zoppi F, Cabirol A, Engel P, Schaerli Y. PLoS Biol. 2024 Mar 5;22(3):e3002523. doi: 10.1371/journal.pbio.3002523. eCollection 2024 Mar. PubMed 38442124.
Backbone
  Vector backbone: pAC09
  Vector type: Synthetic Biology
Growth in bacteria
  Bacterial resistance: Ampicillin, 100 μg/mL
  Growth temperature: 37°C
  Growth strain: DH5alpha
  Copy number: High Copy
Gene/Insert
  Gene/Insert name: RK2 replicon
  Species: unknown
  Cloning method: Gibson Cloning
Terms and licenses: Academic/Nonprofit Terms; Industry Terms: Not Available to Industry
How to cite: pAC25 was a gift from Yolanda Schaerli (Addgene plasmid # 197411 ; http://n2t.net/addgene:197411 ; RRID:Addgene_197411)
