[The description below was written by a language model from this plasmid's Addgene catalogue record and pLannotate feature annotations shown in this document.]
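Description:
pAC25 is a 4,471-nt broad-host-range synthetic biology plasmid built on the pAC09 backbone and intended for use in honey bee gut symbiont bacteria. Its defining feature, introduced by Gibson cloning, is an RK2 (IncP) replicon: the annotated sequence carries the oriV vegetative origin together with trfA, which encodes the trans-acting initiator protein that binds and activates oriV. Because these two elements are sufficient for replication in many Gram-negative species, the plasmid can be maintained both in E. coli cloning strains and in non-model hosts. An IncP oriT is also present, which allows the plasmid to be mobilised by conjugation from a donor strain that supplies the transfer functions in trans, a common delivery route for bacteria that are hard to transform. Selection relies on the AmpR β-lactamase gene driven by its native bla promoter. The catalogue lists the plasmid as high copy.

The payload is E2-Crimson, a rapidly maturing, tetrameric far-red fluorescent protein derived from Discosoma, which the record describes as constitutively expressed. The promoter driving it is not annotated in the feature table or named in the catalogue fields. Two short annotated fragments, a piece of the Tn5 transposase gene lying between trfA and oriV and a 36-nt stretch of the CloDF13 origin, are probably non-functional remnants of earlier cloning steps rather than working parts.

The plasmid appears to belong to a set of vectors used to compare replicons and markers for engineering a bee gut symbiont, with far-red fluorescence providing a readout of plasmid maintenance and expression, or a means of tagging cells. The associated work concerns noninvasive biosensing of the honey bee gut environment.
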