Features (pLannotate 1.2.2; 8 found; start..end, strand, type, name):
     51..159     +  oriT           oriT: incP origin of transfer
    220..1368    -  CDS            trfA: trans-acting replication protein that binds to and activates oriV
   1420..1701    -  CDS            tnpA (fragment): TN5P_ECOLX - Also known as tnp. Experimental evidence at protein level: Swiss-Prot protein existence level 1. Mediates transposition of transposon Tn5 by a 'cut and paste' mechanism. First, the monomeric transposase binds the 19 bp inverted DNA repeats flanking the transposon. Then, dimerization of the DNA- bound transposase creates a synaptic DNA complex. After nicking of the first DNA strand, excision of the transposon proceeds through a series of intermediates. The transposase then mediates the insertion of the transposon at a new site by strand transfer. The activity of the wild- type tran
   1761..2292    -  rep_origin     oriV: incP origin of replication
   2348..2383    -  rep_origin     CloDF13 ori (fragment): Plasmids containing the CloDF13 (CDF) origin of replication can be propagated in E. coli cells that contain additional plasmids with compatible origins.
   2520..3194    +  CDS            E2-Crimson: E2-Crimson is a basic (constitutively fluorescent) far red fluorescent protein published in 2009, derived from Discosoma sp.. It is reported to be a rapidly-maturing tetramer with low acid sensitivity.
   3458..4318    -  CDS            AmpR: β-lactamase; bla; confers resistance to ampicillin, carbenicillin, and related antibiotics
   4319..4423    -  promoter       AmpR promoter: bla
>Addgene plasmid #197411 | pAC25 | addgene full sequence | sequence record 442535 | Addgene NGS Result
TGCCAAAGGGTTCGTGTAGACTTTCCTTGGTGTATCCAACGGCGTCAGCCGGGCAGGATAGGTGAAGTAG
GCCCACCCGCGAGCGGGTGTTCCTTCTTCACTGTCCCTTATTCGCACCTGGCGGTGCTCAACGGGAATCC
TGCTCTGCGAGGCTGGCCGTAGGCCGGCCGCGATGCAGGTGGCTGCTGAACCCCCAGCCGGAACTGACCC
CACAAGGCCCTAGCGTTTGCAATGCACCAGGTCATCATTGACCCAGGCGTGTTCCACCAGGCCGCTGCCT
CGCAACTCTTCGCAGGCTTCGCCGACCTGCTCGCGCCACTTCTTCACGCGGGTGGAATCCGATCCGCACA
TGAGGCGGAAGGTTTCCAGCTTGAGCGGGTACGGCTCCCGGTGCGAGCTGAAATAGTCGAACATCCGTCG
GGCCGTCGGCGACAGCTTGCGGTACTTCTCCCATATGAATTTCGTGTAGTGGTCGCCAGCAAACAGCACG
ACGATTTCCTCGTCGATCAGGACCTGGCAACGGGACGTTTTCTTGCCACGGTCCAGGACGCGGAAGCGGT
GCAGCAGCGACACCGATTCCAGGTGCCCAACGCGGTCGGACGTGAAGCCCATCGCCGTCGCCTGTAGGCG
CGACAGGCATTCCTCGGCCTTCGTGTAATACCGGCCATTGATCGACCAGCCCAGGTCCTGGCAAAGCTCG
TAGAACGTGAAGGTGATCGGCTCGCCGATAGGGGTGCGCTTCGCGTACTCCAACACCTGCTGCCACACCA
GTTCGTCATCGTCGGCCCGCAGCTCGACGCCGGTGTAGGTGATCTTCACGTCCTTGTTGACGTGGAAAAT
GACCTTGTTTTGCAGCGCCTCGCGCGGGATTTTCTTGTTGCGCGTGGTGAACAGGGCAGAGCGGGCCGTG
TCGTTTGGCATCGCTCGCATCGTGTCCGGCCACGGCGCAATATCGAACAAGGAAAGCTGCATTTCCTTGA
TCTGCTGCTTCGTGTGTTTCAGCAACGCGGCCTGCTTGGCTTCGCTGACCTGTTTTGCCAGGTCCTCGCC
GGCGGTTTTTCGCTTCTTGGTCGTCATAGTTCCTCGCGTGTCGATGGTCATCGACTTCGCCAAACCTGCC
GCCTCCTGTTCGAGACGACGCGAACGCTCCACGGCGGCCGATGGCGCGGGCAGGGCAGGGGGAGCCAGTT
GCACGCTGTCGCGCTCGATCTTGGCCGTAGCTTGCTGGACTATCGAGCCGACGGACTGGAAGGTTTCGCG
GGGCGCACGCATGACGGTGCGGCTTACGATGGTTTCGGCATCCTCGGCGGAAAACCCCGCGTCGATCAGT
TCTTGCCTGTATGCCTTCCGGTCAAACGTCCGATTCATTCACCCTCCTTGCGGGATTGCCCCGGAATTAA
TTCCCCGGATCGATCCGTCGATCTTGATCCCCTGCGCCATCAGATCCTTGGCGGCAAGAAAGCCATCCAG
TTTACTTTGCAGGGCTTCCCAACCTTACCAGAGGGCGCCCCAGCTGGCAATTCCGGTTCGCTTGCTGTCC
ATAAAACCGCCCAGTCTAGCTATCGCCATGTAAGCCCACTGCAAGCTACCTGCTTTCTCTTTGCGCTTGC
GTTTTCCCTTGTCCAGATAGCCCAGTAGCTGACATTCATCCGGGGTCAGCACCGTTTCTGCGGACTGGCT
TTCTACGTGGCTGCCATTTTTGGGGTGAGGCCGTTCGCGGCCGAGGGGCGCAGCCCCTGGGGGGATGGGA
GGCCCGCGTTAGCGGGCCGGGAGGGTTCGAGAAGGGGGGGCACCCCCCTTCGGCGTGCGCGGTCACGCGC
ACAGGGCGCAGCCCTGGTTAAAAACAAGGTTTATAAATATTGGTTTAAAAGCAGGTTAAAAGACAGGTTA
GCGGTGGCCGAAAAACGGGCGGAAACCCTTGCAAATGCTGGATTTTCTGCCTGTGGACAGCCCCTCAAAT
GTCAATAGGTGCGCCCCTCATCTGTCAGCACTCTGCCCCTCAAGTGTCAAGGATCGCGCCCCTCATCTGT
CAGTAGTCGCGCCCCTCAAGTGTCAATACCGCAGGGCACTTATCCCCAGGCTTGTCCACATCATCTGTGG
GAAACTCGCGTAAAATCAGGCGTTTTCGCCGATTTGCGAGGCTGGCCAGCTCCACGTCGCCGGCCGAAAT
CGAGCCTGCCCCTCATCTGTCAACGCCGCGCCGGGTGAGTCGGCCCCTCAAGTGTCAACGTCCGCCCCTC
ATCTGTCAGTGAGGGCCAAGTTTTCCGCGAGGTATCCACAACGCCGGCGGCCCTACATGGCTCTGCTGTA
GTGAGTGGGTTGCGCTCCGGCAGCGGTCCTGATCCCCCGCAGAAAAAAAGGATCTCAAGAAGATCCTTTG
ATCTTTTCTACGGCGCGCATCTGAATCATGCGCGGATGACACGAACTCACGACGCTTTGGCAGTTTATTC
TTGACATGTAGTGAGGGGGCTGGTATAATCACATAGTACTGTTATACAGAAACAGAGGAGATATTACATA
TGGATAGCACTGAGAACGTCATCAAGCCCTTCATGCGCTTCAAGGTGCACATGGAGGGCTCCGTGAACGG
CCACGAGTTCGAGATCGAGGGCGTGGGCGAGGGCAAGCCCTACGAGGGCACCCAGACCGCCAAGCTGCAA
GTGACCAAGGGCGGCCCCCTGCCCTTCGCCTGGGACATCCTGTCCCCCCAGTTCTTCTACGGCTCCAAGG
CGTACATCAAGCACCCCGCCGACATCCCCGACTACCTCAAGCAGTCCTTCCCCGAGGGCTTCAAGTGGGA
GCGCGTGATGAACTTCGAGGACGGCGGCGTGGTGACCGTGACCCAGGACTCCTCCCTGCAGGACGGCACC
CTCATCTACCACGTGAAGTTCATCGGCGTGAACTTCCCCTCCGACGGCCCCGTAATGCAGAAGAAGACTC
TGGGCTGGGAGCCCTCCACTGAGCGCAACTACCCCCGCGACGGCGTGCTGAAGGGCGAGAACCACATGGC
GCTGAAGCTGAAGGGCGGCGGCCACTACCTGTGTGAGTTCAAGTCCATCTACATGGCCAAGAAGCCCGTG
AAGCTGCCCGGCTACCACTACGTGGACTACAAGCTCGACATCACCTCCCACAACGAGGACTACACCGTGG
TGGAGCAGTACGAGCGCGCCGAGGCCCGCCACCACCTGTTCCAGACTCACGGTATGGACGAATTGTACAA
GCACGACGAATTGTAAATCCGTAATCGTTAATCCGCAAATAACGTAAAAACCCGCTTCGGCGGGTTTTTT
TATGGGGGGAGTTTAGGGAAAGAGCATTTGTCAGCTGGATCAGCAGATGGGAACCGGATACTCGAGCGGC
CGCGATTATCAAAAAGGATCTTCACCTAGATCCTTTTAAATTAAAAATGAAGTTTTAAATCAATCTAAAG
TATATATGAGTAAACTTGGTCTGACAGTTACCAATGCTTAATCAGTGAGGCACCTATCTCAGCGATCTGT
CTATTTCGTTCATCCATAGTTGCCTGACTCCCCGTCGTGTAGATAACTACGATACGGGAGGGCTTACCAT
CTGGCCCCAGTGCTGCAATGATACCGCGGGACCCACGCTCACCGGCTCCAGATTTATCAGCAATAAACCA
GCCAGCCGGAAGGGCCGAGCGCAGAAGTGGTCCTGCAACTTTATCCGCCTCCATCCAGTCTATTAATTGT
TGCCGGGAAGCTAGAGTAAGTAGTTCGCCAGTTAATAGTTTGCGCAACGTTGTTGCCATTGCTACAGGCA
TCGTGGTGTCACGCTCGTCGTTTGGTATGGCTTCATTCAGCTCCGGTTCCCAACGATCAAGGCGAGTTAC
ATGATCCCCCATGTTGTGCAAAAAAGCGGTTAGCTCCTTCGGTCCTCCGATCGTTGTCAGAAGTAAGTTG
GCCGCAGTGTTATCACTCATGGTTATGGCAGCACTGCATAATTCTCTTACTGTCATGCCATCCGTAAGAT
GCTTTTCTGTGACTGGTGAGTACTCAACCAAGTCATTCTGAGAATAGTGTATGCGGCGACCGAGTTGCTC
TTGCCCGGCGTCAATACGGGATAATACCGCGCCACATAGCAGAACTTTAAAAGTGCTCATCATTGGAAAA
CGTTCTTCGGGGCGAAAACTCTCAAGGATCTTACCGCTGTTGAGATCCAGTTCGATGTAACCCACTCGTG
CACCCAACTGATCTTCAGCATCTTTTACTTTCACCAGCGTTTCTGGGTGAGCAAAAACAGGAAGGCAAAA
TGCCGCAAAAAAGGGAATAAGGGCGACACGGAAATGTTGAATACTCATACTCTTCCTTTTTCAATATTAT
TGAAGCATTTATCAGGGTTATTGTCTCATGAGCGGATACATATTTGAATGTATTTAGAAAAATAAACAAA
TAGGGGTTCCGCGCACATTTCCCCGAAAAGTGCCACCTGTCATGACCAAAATCCCTTAACG
